>Addgene plasmid #15835 | pMOR2-1-ISH | depositor partial sequence | sequence record 8373 | Author sequence
ATGAAGGTGTCTATTCCACCACGTGCCAACTTCAGCTACGCTATATTTTTGCTCACCGGCTTCCCAGGTC
TGGAATGGGCTCATCATTGGATTTCACTGCCCATATTTATGGGGTATTTTGTAGCCATCATGGGTAATGC
CACTATCTTGCATCTGGTTCGAACTGACCCTTCCCTCCACCAGCCCATGTACTACTTCCTGGCCATCTTG
GCCGTGACAGACCTGGGCTTATGCATGTCAACGCTGCCTTCTGTGCTGGGGGTGTTATGGTTTGATGCCC
GGATGGTGGGTCTGGTGCCCTGTGTGCTCCAGCAGCACTTCCTCCACTCTTTCTCCTTCATGGAATCAGC
AGTGCTATTTGCTATGGCTCTGGACCGTCTGATAGCAATCCGATTCCCGCTGCGCTATGCATCTGTGCTC
ACTGGGCCCCGTGTGGCATTGATAGGCACGGTGCTGGGTATGCGGAGTGCAGCTATTACAGCCGCACCCT
CACTACATCTACTGACATTTGACTACTGTCACCCTGGTGCTCTCTCCCATGCCTATTGTCTTCATCAGGA
CATGATCCGTCTGGCCTGTTCTGACACCCGCTTCAACAGACTCTATGGACTGTGCATCATCATGCTAGCC
ATGGGTTCAGATGTCCTCTTCATCCTGCTCTCCTACGCTGTCATCCTCCGCACAGTGCTGGCCATTGCCT
CTGCAGGGGAGAGGCTCAAGGCCCTCAACACGTGCGTCTCCCACATCCTGGCTGTACTCTGTTTTTATGT
TCCTGTTCTGGGCCTGTCCATTGTGCACAGATTTGGACAGCACACCTCACCCCTGGTGCACATCCTAATG
GGCACAGTGTCTGTGCTTTTTCCACCCGTGATGAACCCTGTTATCTACAGCATCAAGACCCAACAGATCC
GCAGGGCCATTGTCAAGGTGATTTCACTGGGTAAGATTCAGTAA
