>Addgene plasmid #15835 | pMOR2-1-ISH | addgene partial sequence | sequence record 22571 | 15835 with M13F
GGGCCCGACGTCGCATGCTCCCGGCCGCCATGGCCGCGGGATTTTACTGAATCTTACCCAGTGAAATCAC
CTTGACAATGGCCCTGCGGATCTGTTGGGTCTTGATGCTGTAGATAACAGGGTTCATCACGGGTGGAAAA
AGCACAGACACTGTGCCCATTAGGATGTGCACCAGGGGTGAGGTGTGCTGTCCAAATCTGTGCACAATGG
ACAGGCCCAGAACAGGAACATAAAAACAGAGTACAGCCAGGATGTGGGAGACGCACGTGTTGAGGGCCTT
GAGCCTCTCCCCTGCATAGGCAATGGCCAGCACTGTGCGGAGGATGACAGCGTAGGAGAGCAGGATGAGG
AGGACATCTGAACCCATGGCTAGCATGATGATGCACAGTCCATAGAGTCTGTTGAAGCGGGTGTCAGAAC
AGGCCAGACGGATCATGTCCTGATGAAGACAATAGGCATGGGAGAGAGCACCAGGGTGACAGTAGTCAAA
TGTCAGTAGATGTAGTGAGGGTGCGGCTGTAATAGCTGCACTCCGCATACCCAGCACCGTGCCTATCAAT
GCCACACGGGGCCCAGTGAGCACAGATGCATAGCGCAGCGGGAATCGGATTGCTATCAGACGGTCCAGAG
CCATAGCAAATAGCACTGCTGATTCCATGAAGGAGAAAGAGTGGAGGAAGTGCTGCTGGAGCACACAGGG
CACCAGACCCACCATCCGGGCATCAAACCATAACACCCCCAGCAC
