[The description below was written by a language model from this plasmid's Addgene catalogue record.]
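Description:
pMOR2-1-ISH is a bacterial cloning plasmid built on the pGEM-T Easy backbone (about 3.0 kb without insert), carrying a 954 bp fragment of the mouse odorant receptor gene MOR2-1, also known as Olfr632. It is a high-copy plasmid propagated in E. coli under ampicillin selection. The record lists it simply as a cloning vector. It has no eukaryotic promoter, tag or reporter, so it is not designed to express the receptor protein in cells.

The listed sequencing primers (M13 reverse and SP6 on the 5′ side, M13 forward and T7 on the 3′ side) reflect the standard pGEM-T Easy layout, in which the multiple cloning site is flanked by opposing SP6 and T7 bacteriophage RNA polymerase promoters. With this layout, the linearised plasmid can be transcribed in vitro from either side of the insert, giving sense or antisense RNA. The "ISH" suffix in the name suggests use as a template for in situ hybridisation riboprobes, although the record does not state the purpose explicitly. The primer assignment suggests that the 5′ end of the insert lies toward SP6, in which case T7 would give the antisense strand, but the orientation is not directly stated and should be confirmed. It is also not recorded which restriction sites were used for cloning.

The associated publication examined how loss of Lhx2 affects expression of class I and class II odorant receptor genes in mouse. This fits use of the construct to detect Olfr632 transcripts in tissue.
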