Addgene plasmid #15835: pMOR2-1-ISH
Depositing lab: Peter Mombaerts. Depositing organization: Rockefeller University. Publication: Differential impact of Lhx2 deficiency on expression of class I and class II odorant receptor genes in mouse. Hirota J, Omura M, Mombaerts P. Mol Cell Neurosci. 2007 Apr . 34(4):679-88. 10.1016/j.mcn.2007.01.014 PubMed 17350283.
Backbone
  Vector backbone: pGEM-T Easy
  Backbone manufacturer: promega
  Backbone size w/o insert (bp): 3015
  Vector type: cloning vector
Growth in bacteria
  Bacterial resistance: Ampicillin, 100 μg/mL
  Growth temperature: 37°C
  Growth strain: DH5alpha
  Copy number: High Copy
Gene/Insert
  Gene/Insert name: MOR2-1 (alt name: Olfr632)
  Species: M. musculus (mouse)
  Insert size (bp): 954
  GenBank ID: NM_147119
  Entrez Gene: Olfr632 (a.k.a. MOR2-1)
  Cloning method: Restriction Enzyme
  Sequencing primers: 5′ M13 reverse, SP6; 3′ M13, T7
Terms and licenses: Academic/Nonprofit Terms; Industry Terms: Not Available to Industry
How to cite: pMOR2-1-ISH was a gift from Peter Mombaerts (Addgene plasmid # 15835 ; http://n2t.net/addgene:15835 ; RRID:Addgene_15835)
